>Addgene plasmid #98682 | RNAPII_CTD27-52_N2A_S1966C | addgene full sequence | sequence record 189295 | Addgene NGS Result
TAATACGACTCACTATAGGGGAATTGTGAGCGGATAACAATTCCCCTCTAGAAATAATTTTGTTTAACTT
TTGAAGGAGATATACCATGGGCAGCGATAAGATCCACCACCACCATCATCATGAGAATCTGTATTTTCAA
GGTCATATGAGCCCGGCTTACACGCCGACCTCGCCGGCCTATTCTCCTACCTCCCCGAGCTATAGCCCTA
CTAGCCCGAGCTACTCCCCGACCAGCCCAAGCTACAGCCCGAGCTCCCCGCGTTACACGCCGCAGAGCCC
GACCTATACGCCGAGCTCTCCGAGCTATTCCCCGAGCAGCCCGTCTTATAGCCCGGCGAGCCCGAAATAT
ACCCCAACCTCTCCGTCTTACAGCCCGTCCAGCCCGGAATACACTCCGACGTCCCCGAAATACAGCCCGA
CTTCGCCGAAATATTCCCCGACCTCCCCGAAGTATAGCCCAACCAGCCCGACGTACAGCCCGACCACCCC
GAAGTACAGCCCAACGTCGCCGACGTATTCGCCTACCAGCCCGGTTTACACCCCGACCTCTCCGAAATAC
TCCCCTACGAGCCCGACTTACTCTCCGACTAGCCCGAAGTACTCTCCAACCTCCCCGACCTACAGCCCTA
CCAGCCCAAAGGGCAGCACCTATTCACCGACGAGCCCGGGTTACTCGCCGACCAGCCCTACCTACAGCCT
GACCAGCCCAGCGATTAGCCCGGACGATTGCGACGAAGAGAACTAATAACTCGAGCCCCCTAGCATAACC
CCTTGGGGCCTCTAAACGGGTCTTGAGGGGTTTTTTGCCCCTGAGACGCGTCAATCGAGTTCGTACCTAA
GGGCGACACCCCCTAATTAGCCCGGGCGAAAGGCCCAGTCTTTCGACTGAGCCTTTCGTTTTATTTGATG
CCTGGCAGTTCCCTACTCTCGCATGGGGAGTCCCCACACTACCATCGGCGCTACGGCGTTTCACTTCTGA
GTTCGGCATGGGGTCAGGTGGGACCACCGCGCTACTGCCGCCAGGCAAACAAGGGGTGTTATGAGCCATA
TTCAGGTATAAATGGGCTCGCGATAATGTTCAGAATTGGTTAATTGGTTGTAACACTGACCCCTATTTGT
TTATTTTTCTAAATACATTCAAATATGTATCCGCTCATGAGACAATAACCCTGATAAATGCTTCAATAAT
ATTGAAAAAGGAAGAATATGAGCCATATTCAACGGGAAACGTCGAGGCCGCGATTAAATTCCAACATGGA
TGCTGATTTATATGGGTATAAATGGGCTCGCGATAATGTCGGGCAATCAGGTGCGACAATCTATCGCTTG
TATGGGAAGCCCGATGCGCCAGAGTTGTTTCTGAAACATGGCAAAGGTAGCGTTGCCAATGATGTTACAG
ATGAGATGGTCAGACTAAACTGGCTGACGGAATTTATGCCACTTCCGACCATCAAGCATTTTATCCGTAC
TCCTGATGATGCATGGTTACTCACCACTGCGATCCCCGGAAAAACAGCGTTCCAGGTATTAGAAGAATAT
CCTGATTCAGGTGAAAATATTGTTGATGCGCTGGCAGTGTTCCTGCGCCGGTTGCACTCGATTCCTGTTT
GTAATTGTCCTTTTAACAGCGATCGCGTATTTCGCCTCGCTCAGGCGCAATCACGAATGAATAACGGTTT
GGTTGATGCGAGTGATTTTGATGACGAGCGTAATGGCTGGCCTGTTGAACAAGTCTGGAAAGAAATGCAT
AAACTTTTGCCATTCTCACCGGATTCAGTCGTCACTCATGGTGATTTCTCACTTGATAACCTTATTTTTG
ACGAGGGGAAATTAATAGGTTGTATTGATGTTGGACGAGTCGGAATCGCAGACCGATACCAGGATCTTGC
CATCCTATGGAACTGCCTCGGTGAGTTTTCTCCTTCATTACAGAAACGGCTTTTTCAAAAATATGGTATT
GATAATCCTGATATGAATAAATTGCAATTTCATTTGATGCTCGATGAGTTTTTCTAAGCGGCGCGCCATC
GAATGGCGCAAAACCTTTCGCGGTATGGCATGATAGCGCCCGGAAGAGAGTCAATTCAGGGTGGTGAATA
TGAAACCAGTAACGTTATACGATGTCGCAGAGTATGCCGGTGTCTCTTATCAGACCGTTTCCCGCGTGGT
GAACCAGGCCAGCCACGTTTCTGCGAAAACGCGGGAAAAAGTGGAAGCGGCGATGGCGGAGCTGAATTAC
ATTCCCAACCGCGTGGCACAACAACTGGCGGGCAAACAGTCGTTGCTGATTGGCGTTGCCACCTCCAGTC
TGGCCCTGCACGCGCCGTCGCAAATTGTCGCGGCGATTAAATCTCGCGCCGATCAACTGGGTGCCAGCGT
GGTGGTGTCGATGGTAGAACGAAGCGGCGTCGAAGCCTGTAAAGCGGCGGTGCACAATCTTCTCGCGCAA
CGCGTCAGTGGGCTGATCATTAACTATCCGCTGGATGACCAGGATGCCATTGCTGTGGAAGCTGCCTGCA
CTAATGTTCCGGCGTTATTTCTTGATGTCTCTGACCAGACACCCATCAACAGTATTATTTTCTCCCATGA
GGACGGTACGCGACTGGGCGTGGAGCATCTGGTCGCATTGGGTCACCAGCAAATCGCGCTGTTAGCGGGC
CCATTAAGTTCTGTCTCGGCGCGTCTGCGTCTGGCTGGCTGGCATAAATATCTCACTCGCAATCAAATTC
AGCCGATAGCGGAACGGGAAGGCGACTGGAGTGCCATGTCCGGTTTTCAACAAACCATGCAAATGCTGAA
TGAGGGCATCGTTCCCACTGCGATGCTGGTTGCCAACGATCAGATGGCGCTGGGCGCAATGCGCGCCATT
ACCGAGTCCGGGCTGCGCGTTGGTGCGGATATCTCGGTAGTGGGATACGACGATACCGAAGATAGCTCAT
GTTATATCCCGCCGTTAACCACCATCAAACAGGATTTTCGCCTGCTGGGGCAAACCAGCGTGGACCGCTT
GCTGCAACTCTCTCAGGGCCAGGCGGTGAAGGGCAATCAGCTGTTGCCAGTCTCACTGGTGAAAAGAAAA
ACCACCCTGGCGCCCAATACGCAAACCGCCTCTCCCCGCGCGTTGGCCGATTCATTAATGCAGCTGGCAC
GACAGGTTTCCCGACTGGAAAGCGGGCAGTGACTCATGACCAAAATCCCTTAACGTGAGTTACGCGCGCG
TCGTTCCACTGAGCGTCAGACCCCGTAGAAAAGATCAAAGGATCTTCTTGAGATCCTTTTTTTCTGCGCG
TAATCTGCTGCTTGCAAACAAAAAAACCACCGCTACCAGCGGTGGTTTGTTTGCCGGATCAAGAGCTACC
AACTCTTTTTCCGAAGGTAACTGGCTTCAGCAGAGCGCAGATACCAAATACTGTTCTTCTAGTGTAGCCG
TAGTTAGCCCACCACTTCAAGAACTCTGTAGCACCGCCTACATACCTCGCTCTGCTAATCCTGTTACCAG
TGGCTGCTGCCAGTGGCGATAAGTCGTGTCTTACCGGGTTGGACTCAAGACGATAGTTACCGGATAAGGC
GCAGCGGTCGGGCTGAACGGGGGGTTCGTGCACACAGCCCAGCTTGGAGCGAACGACCTACACCGAACTG
AGATACCTACAGCGTGAGCTATGAGAAAGCGCCACGCTTCCCGAAGGGAGAAAGGCGGACAGGTATCCGG
TAAGCGGCAGGGTCGGAACAGGAGAGCGCACGAGGGAGCTTCCAGGGGGAAACGCCTGGTATCTTTATAG
TCCTGTCGGGTTTCGCCACCTCTGACTTGAGCGTCGATTTTTGTGATGCTCGTCAGGGGGGCGGAGCCTA
TGGAAAAACGCCAGCAACGCGGCCTTTTTACGGTTCCTGGCCTTTTGCTGGCCTTTTGCTCACATGTTCT
TTCCTGCGTTATCCCCTGATTCTGTGGATAACCGTATTACCGCCTTTGAGTGAGCTGATACCGCTCGCCG
CAGCCGAACGACCGAGCGCAGCGAGTCAGTGAGCGAGGAAGCGGAAGGCGAGAGTAGGGAACTGCCAGGC
ATCAAACTAAGCAGAAGGCCCCTGACGGATGGCCTTTTTGCGTTTCTACAAACTCTTTCTGTGTTGTAAA
ACGACGGCCAGTCTTAAGCTCGGGCCCCCTGGGCGGTTCTGATAACGAGTAATCGTTAATCCGCAAATAA
CGTAAAAACCCGCTTCGGCGGGTTTTTTTATGGGGGGAGTTTAGGGAAAGAGCATTTGTCAGAATATTTA
AGGGCGCCTGTCACTTTGCTTGATATATGAGAATTATTTAACCTTATAAATGAGAAAAAAGCAACGCACT
TTAAATAAGATACGTTGCTTTTTCGATTGATGAACACCTATAATTAAACTATTCATCTATTATTTATGAT
TTTTTGTATATACAATATTTCTAGTTTGTTAAAGAGAATTAAGAAAATAAATCTCGAAAATAATAAAGGG
AAAATCAGTTTTTGATATCAAAATTATACATGTCAACGATAATACAAAATATAATACAAACTATAAGATG
TTATCAGTATTTATTATGCATTTAGAATAAATTTTGTGTCGCCCTTCCGCGAAAT
Features (pLannotate 1.2.2; 13 found; start..end, strand, type, name):
      1..19      +  promoter       T7 promoter: promoter for bacteriophage T7 RNA polymerase
     20..44      +  protein_bind   lac operator: The lac repressor binds to the lac operator to inhibit transcription in E. coli. This inhibition can be relieved by adding lactose or isopropyl-β-D-thiogalactopyranoside (IPTG). lac repressor encoded by lacI
    760..807     +  terminator     T7 terminator: transcription terminator for bacteriophage T7 RNA polymerase
    867..907     -  terminator     rrnB T1 terminator (fragment): transcription terminator T1 from the E. coli rrnB gene
    909..1024    -  ncRNA          5S rRNA: Accession: RF00001 - 5S ribosomal RNA
   1055..1079    +  CDS            KanR (fragment): aminoglycoside phosphotransferase; aph(3')-Ia; confers resistance to kanamycin in bacteria or G418 (Geneticin®) in eukaryotes
   1109..1205    +  promoter       AmpR promoter (fragment): bla
   1208..2017    +  CDS            KanR: aminoglycoside phosphotransferase; aph(3')-Ia; confers resistance to kanamycin in bacteria or G418 (Geneticin®) in eukaryotes
   2026..2099    +  promoter       lacI promoter (fragment): lacI
   2100..3179    +  CDS            lacI: LACI_ECOLI - Experimental evidence at protein level: Swiss-Prot protein existence level 1. Repressor of the lactose operon. Binds allolactose as an inducer. From Escherichia coli (strain K12).
   3268..3856    +  rep_origin     ori: high-copy-number ColE1/pMB1/pBR322/pUC origin of replication
   4081..4098    +  terminator     rrnB T2 terminator (fragment): transcription terminator T2 from the E. coli rrnB gene
   4123..4142    -  CDS            lacZα (fragment): LacZα fragment of β-galactosidase; lacZ fragment
