[The description below was written by a language model from this plasmid's Addgene catalogue record and pLannotate feature annotations shown in this document.]
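Description:
RNAPII_CTD27-52_N2A_S1966C is a bacterial expression plasmid built on the pJ411 backbone for producing a fragment of the human RNA polymerase II C-terminal domain (from POLR2A, the largest subunit, RPB1) in E. coli. As the name suggests, the insert corresponds to heptad repeats 27–52 of the CTD. It carries three substitutions: N1775A and N1782A (the "N2A" pair) and S1966C. A 6xHis tag supplied by the backbone is fused to the N terminus, which would allow purification by metal-affinity chromatography. The plasmid is about 4.6 kb, replicates from a high-copy ColE1/pUC-type origin, and is selected with kanamycin through an aph(3')-Ia resistance gene driven by a fragment of the AmpR (bla) promoter.

Expression follows the standard T7/lac arrangement. A T7 promoter is followed immediately by a lac operator, and a T7 terminator lies roughly 700 bp downstream. The CTD coding sequence and its tag are not annotated in the automated feature table, but they presumably occupy the interval between the operator and the terminator. A plasmid-borne lacI gene with its own promoter supplies repressor to keep transcription off until IPTG is added, in a host that provides T7 RNA polymerase. Fragments of the rrnB T1 and T2 terminators flank the backbone modules and likely insulate them from read-through transcription; the short 5S rRNA, lacZα and extra KanR hits appear to be backbone remnants.

The record does not state why the mutations were introduced. The associated study concerns how CTD residues contribute to recruitment to TAF15 fibrils, so the plasmid serves as a source of recombinant variant CTD for such in vitro biochemical and biophysical work.
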