Addgene plasmid #98682: RNAPII_CTD27-52_N2A_S1966C
Purpose: Expresses 6xHis-tagged C-terminal domain of RNA polymerase II with N2A and S1966C
Depositing lab: Nicolas Fawzi. Depositing organization: Brown University. Publication: Lysines in the RNA Polymerase II C-Terminal Domain Contribute to TAF15 Fibril Recruitment. Janke AM, Seo DH, Rahmanian V, Conicella AE, Mathews KL, Burke KA, Mittal J, Fawzi NL. Biochemistry. 2017 Oct 11. doi: 10.1021/acs.biochem.7b00310. PubMed 28945358.
Backbone
  Vector backbone: pJ411
  Vector type: Bacterial Expression
Growth in bacteria
  Bacterial resistance: Kanamycin, 50 μg/mL
  Growth temperature: 37°C
  Growth strain: DH5alpha
  Copy number: High Copy
Gene/Insert
  Gene/Insert name: RNA polymerase II C-terminal domain
  Species: H. sapiens (human)
  Mutation: N1775A, N1782A, S1966C
  Entrez Gene: POLR2A (a.k.a. NEDHIB, POLR2, POLRA, RPB1, RPBh1, RPO2, RPOL2, RpIILS, hRPB220, hsRPB1)
  Tag / fusion protein: 6xHis (N terminal on backbone)
  Cloning method: Restriction Enzyme; 5′ cloning site Unknown (unknown if destroyed); 3′ cloning site Unknown (unknown if destroyed)
Terms and licenses: Academic/Nonprofit Terms; Industry Terms: Not Available to Industry
How to cite: RNAPII_CTD27-52_N2A_S1966C was a gift from Nicolas Fawzi (Addgene plasmid # 98682 ; http://n2t.net/addgene:98682 ; RRID:Addgene_98682)
